Addgene plasmid #208665: pAAV-hSyn-GRAB_SST1.0
Purpose: Expresses the genetically-encoded fluorescent somatostatin (SST) sensor GRAB_SST1.0 in neurons
Depositing lab: Yulong Li. Depositing organization: Peking University. Publication: A tool kit of highly selective and sensitive genetically encoded neuropeptide sensors. Wang H, Qian T, Zhao Y, Zhuo Y, Wu C, Osakada T, Chen P, Chen Z, Ren H, Yan Y, Geng L, Fu S, Mei L, Li G, Wu L, Jiang Y, Qian W, Zhang L, Peng W, Xu M, Hu J, Jiang M, Chen L, Tang C, Zhu Y, Lin D, Zhou JN, Li Y. Science. 2023 Nov 17;382(6672):eabq8173. doi: 10.1126/science.abq8173. Epub 2023 Nov 17. PubMed 37972184.
Backbone
  Vector backbone: pAAV
  Backbone size w/o insert (bp): 4495
  Vector type: AAV
Growth in bacteria
  Bacterial resistance: Ampicillin, 100 μg/mL
  Growth temperature: 37°C
  Growth strain: NEB Stable
  Copy number: High Copy
Gene/Insert
  Gene/Insert name: GPCR activation based somatostatin (SST) sensor GRAB_SST1.0 (alt names: GRAB_SST1.0; SST1.0)
  Species: H. sapiens (human)
  Insert size (bp): 1950
  Promoter: hSyn
  Cloning method: Gibson Cloning
  Sequencing primers: 5′ ACGGGCGCGACCATCTGCGC; 3′ CATTAAAGCAGCGTATCC
Terms and licenses: Academic/Nonprofit Terms; Industry Terms: Not Available to Industry
Depositor comments: Please visit https://www.biorxiv.org/content/10.1101/2022.03.26.485911v1 for bioRxiv preprint.
How to cite: pAAV-hSyn-GRAB_SST1.0 was a gift from Yulong Li (Addgene plasmid # 208665 ; http://n2t.net/addgene:208665 ; RRID:Addgene_208665)
