[The description below was written by a language model from this plasmid's Addgene catalogue record and pLannotate feature annotations shown in this document.]
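Description:
pAAV-hSyn-GRAB_SST1.0 is an adeno-associated virus transfer plasmid (about 6.4 kb in the sequenced record) built on a pAAV backbone for expressing a genetically encoded fluorescent somatostatin sensor in neurons. It is propagated in E. coli through a high-copy ColE1/pUC-type origin with ampicillin selection (AmpR under its own bla promoter), and it also carries an f1 phage origin. The expression cassette is flanked by AAV2 inverted terminal repeats, which allow it to be packaged into recombinant AAV particles. The 3′ ITR is annotated intact, whereas the 5′ ITR is detected only as short fragments. This may reflect how poorly these repeats sequence or annotate, or it may reflect a partial deletion.

Within the ITRs, the human synapsin I (hSyn) promoter confers neuron-specific transcription of the roughly 1.95 kb GRAB_SST1.0 open reading frame. The coding region opens with a mouse Igκ leader, a signal peptide that typically aids membrane targeting, followed by a short attB1-like remnant. Next come two somatostatin receptor segments that bracket an EGFP-derived fluorescent module. This layout fits the GRAB (GPCR activation based) design, in which a fluorescent protein is inserted within the receptor so that ligand-induced conformational change alters fluorescence. The automated annotation matches the receptor segments to mouse Sstr1, but the catalogue lists the insert species as human and does not name the receptor subtype, so the match is best read as a homology hit rather than a firm identification. A WPRE and the human growth hormone polyadenylation signal follow the coding sequence to enhance transcript stability and processing. The construct is intended for AAV-mediated or direct expression in neurons to detect somatostatin optically.
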