Features (pLannotate 1.2.2; 19 found; start..end, strand, type, name):
     12..39      +  repeat_region  AAV2 ITR (fragment): inverted terminal repeat of adeno-associated virus serotype 2 inverted
     68..95      +  repeat_region  AAV2 ITR (fragment): inverted terminal repeat of adeno-associated virus serotype 2 inverted
    145..567     +  promoter       hSyn promoter (fragment): human synapsin I promoter; confers neuron-specific expression (Kügler et al., 2003)
    587..649     +  sig_peptide    Igκ leader: leader sequence from mouse immunoglobulin κ light chain
    651..668     +  protein_bind   attB1 (fragment): mutant version of attB; core recombination site for the Gateway® BP reaction BP Clonase™
    689..1366    +  CDS            Sstr1 (fragment): SSR1_MOUSE - Also known as Smstr1. Experimental evidence at protein level: Swiss-Prot protein existence level 1. Receptor for somatostatin with higher affinity for somatostatin-14 than -28. This receptor is coupled via pertussis toxin sensitive G proteins to inhibition of adenylyl cyclase. In addition it stimulates phosphotyrosine phosphatase and Na(+)/H(+) exchanger via pertussis toxin insensitive G proteins. From Mus musculus (Mouse).
   1415..2137    +  CDS            cEGFP: cEGFP is a basic (constitutively fluorescent) green fluorescent protein published in 2008, derived from Aequorea victoria.
   2150..2404    +  CDS            Sstr1 (fragment): SSR1_MOUSE - Also known as Smstr1. Experimental evidence at protein level: Swiss-Prot protein existence level 1. Receptor for somatostatin with higher affinity for somatostatin-14 than -28. This receptor is coupled via pertussis toxin sensitive G proteins to inhibition of adenylyl cyclase. In addition it stimulates phosphotyrosine phosphatase and Na(+)/H(+) exchanger via pertussis toxin insensitive G proteins. From Mus musculus (Mouse).
   2537..2561    +  misc_feature   MCS (fragment): pBluescript multiple cloning site
   2561..3149    +  misc_feature   WPRE: woodchuck hepatitis virus posttranscriptional regulatory element
   3181..3657    +  polyA_signal   hGH poly(A) signal: human growth hormone polyadenylation signal
   3697..3837    +  repeat_region  AAV2 ITR: inverted terminal repeat of adeno-associated virus serotype 2 inverted
   3842..3893    -  misc_feature   bom (fragment): basis of mobility region from pBR322
   3912..4367    +  rep_origin     f1 ori (sequence partly withheld): f1 bacteriophage origin of replication; arrow indicates direction of (+) strand synthesis
   4368..4417    -  misc_feature   bom (fragment): basis of mobility region from pBR322
   4519..4554    -  CDS            rop (fragment): Rop protein, which maintains plasmids at low copy number; rop
   4649..4753    +  promoter       AmpR promoter: bla
   4754..5614    +  CDS            AmpR: β-lactamase; bla; confers resistance to ampicillin, carbenicillin, and related antibiotics
   5785..6373    +  rep_origin     ori: high-copy-number ColE1/pMB1/pBR322/pUC origin of replication
>Addgene plasmid #208665 | pAAV-hSyn-GRAB_SST1.0 | addgene full sequence | sequence record 412157 | Addgene NGS Result
CCTGCAGGCAGCTGCGCGCTCGCTCGCTCACTGAGGCCGCCCGGGCGTCGGGCGACCTTTGGTCGCCCGG
CCTCAGTGAGCGAGCGAGCGCGCAGAGAGGGAGTGGCCAACTCCATCACTAGGGGTTCCTGCGGCCGCAC
GCGTATGAGGCGGGGTGGGGGTGCCTACCTGACGACCGACCCCGACCCACTGGACAAGCACCCAACCCCC
ATTCCCCAAATTGCGCATCCCCTATCAGAGAGGGGGAGGGGAAACAGGATGCGGCGAGGCGCGTGCGCAC
TGCCAGCTTCAGCACCGCGGACAGTGCCTTCGCCCCCGCCTGGCGGCGCGCGCCACCGCCGCCTCAGCAC
TGAAGGCGCGCTGACGTCACTCGCCGGTCCCCCGCAAACTCCCCTTCCCGGCCACCTTGGTCGCGTCCGC
GCCGCCGCCGGCCCAGCCGGACCGCACCACGCGAGGCGCGAGATAGGGGGGCACGGGCGCGACCATCTGC
GCTGCGGCGCCGGCGACTCAGCGCTGCCTCAGTCTGCGGTGGGCAGCGGAGGAGTCGTGTCGTGCCTGAG
AGCGCAGTCGAGAAACCGGTGCCACCATGGAGACAGACACACTCCTGCTATGGGTACTGCTGCTCTGGGT
TCCAGGTTCCACTGGTGACACAAGTTTGTACAAAAAAGTTGGCACCACCGGTGAGCCCCTGTTCCCAGCC
TCCACGCCCAGCTGGAACGCCTCCTCCCCGGGGGCTGCCTCTGGAGGCGGTGACAACAGGACGCTGGTGG
GGCCGGCGCCCTCGGCAGGGGCCCGGGCGGTGCTGGTGCCCGTGCTGTACCTGCTGGTGTGTGCGGCCGG
GCTGGGCGGGAACACGCTGGTCATCTACGTGGTGCTGCGCTTCGCCAAGATGAAGACCGTCACCAACATC
TACATTCTCAACCTGGCAGTGGCCGACGTCCTGTACATGCTGGGGCTGCCTTTCCTGGCCACGCAGAACG
CCGCGTCCTTCTGGCCCTTCGGCCCCGTCCTGTGCCGCCTGGTCATGACGCTGGACGGCGTCAACCAGTT
CACCAGTGTCTTCTGCCTGACAGTCATGAGCGTGGACCGCTACCTGGCAGTGGTGCACCCGCTGAGCTCG
GCCCGCTGGCGCCGCCCGCGTGTGGCCAAGCTGGCGAGCGCCGCGGCCTGGGTCCTGTCTCTGTGCATGT
CGCTGCCGCTCCTGGTGTTCGCGGACGTGCAGGAGGGCGGTACCTGCAACGCCAGCTGGCCGGAGCCCGT
GGGGCTGTGGGGCGCCGTCTTCATCATCTACACGGCCGTGCTGGGCTTCTTCGCGCCGCTGCTGGTCATC
TGCCTGTGCTACCTGCTCATCGTGGTGAAGGTGAGGGCGGCGGGCGTGCGCGTGGGCTGCGCGCTGGACC
TGGAGGAGGGAGGAAACGTCTATATCAAGGCCGACAAGCAGAAGAACGGCATCAAGGCGAACTTCCACAT
CCGCCACAACATCGAGGACGGCGGCGTGCAGCTCGCCTACCACTACCAGCAGAACACCCCCATCGGCGAC
GGCCCCGTGCTGCTGCCCGACAACCACTACCTGAGCGTGCAGTCCAAACTTTCGAAAGACCCCAACGAGA
AGCGCGATCACATGGTCCTGCTGGAGTTCGTGACCGCCGCCGGGATCACTATTGGCATGGACGAGCTGTA
CAAGGGCGGTACCGGAGGGAGCATGGTGAGAAAGGGCGAGGAGCTGTTCACCGGGGTGGTGCCCATCCTG
GTCGAGCTGGACGGCGACGTAAACGGCCACAAGTTCAGCGTGTCCGGCGAGGGTGAGGGCGATGCCACCG
AGGGCAAGCTGACCCTGAAGTTCATCTGCACCACCGGCAAGCTGCCCGTGCCCTGGCCCACCCTCGTGAC
CACCCTGACCTACGGCGTGCAGTGCTTCAGCCGCTACCCCGACCACATGAAGCAGCACGACTTCTTCAAG
TCCGCCATGCCCGAAGGCTACATCCAGGAGCGCACCATCTTCTTCAAGGACGACGGCAACTACAAGACCC
GCGCCGAGGTGAAGTTCGAGGGCGACACCCTGGTGAACCGCATCGAGCTGAAGGGCATCGACTTCAAGGA
GGACGGCAACATCCTGGGGCACAAGCTGGAGTACAACACCGGAGCAGCAGCACGCTGGCGCGGGCGGCAG
CTCAAGGTGACGTGGATGGTGTTGGTGGTGGTGCTGGTGTTTGCGGGATGTTGGCTGCCCTTCTTCACCG
TCAACATCGTCAACCTGGCCGTGGCGCTGCCCCAGGAGCCCGCCTCCGCCGGCCTCTACTTCTTCGTGGT
CATCCTCTCCTACGCCAACAGCTGTGCCAACCCCGTCCTCTACGGCTTCCTCTCTGACAACTTCCGCCAG
AGCTTCCAGAAGGTTCTGTGCCTCCGCAAGGGCTCTGGTGCCAAGGACGCTGACGCCACGGAGCCGCGTC
CAGACAGGATCCGGCAGCAGCAGGAGGCCACGCCGCCCGCGCACCGCGCCGCAGCCAACGGGCTTATGCA
GACCAGCAAGCTGTAAGAATTCGATATCAAGCTTATCGATAATCAACCTCTGGATTACAAAATTTGTGAA
AGATTGACTGGTATTCTTAACTATGTTGCTCCTTTTACGCTATGTGGATACGCTGCTTTAATGCCTTTGT
ATCATGCTATTGCTTCCCGTATGGCTTTCATTTTCTCCTCCTTGTATAAATCCTGGTTGCTGTCTCTTTA
TGAGGAGTTGTGGCCCGTTGTCAGGCAACGTGGCGTGGTGTGCACTGTGTTTGCTGACGCAACCCCCACT
GGTTGGGGCATTGCCACCACCTGTCAGCTCCTTTCCGGGACTTTCGCTTTCCCCCTCCCTATTGCCACGG
CGGAACTCATCGCCGCCTGCCTTGCCCGCTGCTGGACAGGGGCTCGGCTGTTGGGCACTGACAATTCCGT
GGTGTTGTCGGGGAAATCATCGTCCTTTCCTTGGCTGCTCGCCTATGTTGCCACCTGGATTCTGCGCGGG
ACGTCCTTCTGCTACGTCCCTTCGGCCCTCAATCCAGCGGACCTTCCTTCCCGCGGCCTGCTGCCGGCTC
TGCGGCCTCTTCCGCGTCTTCGCCTTCGCCCTCAGACGAGTCGGATCTCCCTTTGGGCCGCCTCCCCGCA
TCGATACCGAGCGCTGCTCGAGAGATCTACGGGTGGCATCCCTGTGACCCCTCCCCAGTGCCTCTCCTGG
CCCTGGAAGTTGCCACTCCAGTGCCCACCAGCCTTGTCCTAATAAAATTAAGTTGCATCATTTTGTCTGA
CTAGGTGTCCTTCTATAATATTATGGGGTGGAGGGGGGTGGTATGGAGCAAGGGGCAAGTTGGGAAGACA
ACCTGTAGGGCCTGCGGGGTCTATTGGGAACCAAGCTGGAGTGCAGTGGCACAATCTTGGCTCACTGCAA
TCTCCGCCTCCTGGGTTCAAGCGATTCTCCTGCCTCAGCCTCCCGAGTTGTTGGGATTCCAGGCATGCAT
GACCAGGCTCAGCTAATTTTTGTTTTTTTGGTAGAGACGGGGTTTCACCATATTGGCCAGGCTGGTCTCC
AACTCCTAATCTCAGGTGATCTACCCACCTTGGCCTCCCAAATTGCTGGGATTACAGGCGTGAACCACTG
CTCCCTTCCCTGTCCTTCTGATTTTGTAGGTAACCACGTGCGGACCGAGCGGCCGCAGGAACCCCTAGTG
ATGGAGTTGGCCACTCCCTCTCTGCGCGCTCGCTCGCTCACTGAGGCCGGGCGACCAAAGGTCGCCCGAC
GCCCGGGCTTTGCCCGGGCGGCCTCAGTGAGCGAGCGAGCGCGCAGCTGCCTGCAGGGGCGCCTGATGCG
GTATTTTCTCCTTACGCATCTGTGCGGTATTTCACACCGCATA
[95 nt withheld, positions 3894-3988]
T
[46 nt withheld, positions 3990-4035]
C
[141 nt withheld, positions 4037-4177]
CCTTTGACGTTGGAGTCCACGTTCTTT
[37 nt withheld, positions 4205-4241]
ACTCTATCTCGGGCTATTCTTTTGATTTATAAGGGATTTTGCCGATTTCGGTCTATTGGTTAAAAAATGA
GCTGATTTAACAAAAATTTAACGCGAATTTTAACAAAATATTAACGTTTACAATTTTATGGTGCACTCTC
AGTACAATCTGCTCTGATGCCGCATAGTTAAGCCAGCCCCGACACCCGCCAACACCCGCTGACGCGCCCT
GACGGGCTTGTCTGCTCCCGGCATCCGCTTACAGACAAGCTGTGACCGTCTCCGGGAGCTGCATGTGTCA
GAGGTTTTCACCGTCATCACCGAAACGCGCGAGACGAAAGGGCCTCGTGATACGCCTATTTTTATAGGTT
AATGTCATGATAATAATGGTTTCTTAGACGTCAGGTGGCACTTTTCGGGGAAATGTGCGCGGAACCCCTA
TTTGTTTATTTTTCTAAATACATTCAAATATGTATCCGCTCATGAGACAATAACCCTGATAAATGCTTCA
ATAATATTGAAAAAGGAAGAGTATGAGTATTCAACATTTCCGTGTCGCCCTTATTCCCTTTTTTGCGGCA
TTTTGCCTTCCTGTTTTTGCTCACCCAGAAACGCTGGTGAAAGTAAAAGATGCTGAAGATCAGTTGGGTG
CACGAGTGGGTTACATCGAACTGGATCTCAACAGCGGTAAGATCCTTGAGAGTTTTCGCCCCGAAGAACG
TTTTCCAATGATGAGCACTTTTAAAGTTCTGCTATGTGGCGCGGTATTATCCCGTATTGACGCCGGGCAA
GAGCAACTCGGTCGCCGCATACACTATTCTCAGAATGACTTGGTTGAGTACTCACCAGTCACAGAAAAGC
ATCTTACGGATGGCATGACAGTAAGAGAATTATGCAGTGCTGCCATAACCATGAGTGATAACACTGCGGC
CAACTTACTTCTGACAACGATCGGAGGACCGAAGGAGCTAACCGCTTTTTTGCACAACATGGGGGATCAT
GTAACTCGCCTTGATCGTTGGGAACCGGAGCTGAATGAAGCCATACCAAACGACGAGCGTGACACCACGA
TGCCTGTAGCAATGGCAACAACGTTGCGCAAACTATTAACTGGCGAACTACTTACTCTAGCTTCCCGGCA
ACAATTAATAGACTGGATGGAGGCGGATAAAGTTGCAGGACCACTTCTGCGCTCGGCCCTTCCGGCTGGC
TGGTTTATTGCTGATAAATCTGGAGCCGGTGAGCGTGGGTCTCGCGGTATCATTGCAGCACTGGGGCCAG
ATGGTAAGCCCTCCCGTATCGTAGTTATCTACACGACGGGGAGTCAGGCAACTATGGATGAACGAAATAG
ACAGATCGCTGAGATAGGTGCCTCACTGATTAAGCATTGGTAACTGTCAGACCAAGTTTACTCATATATA
CTTTAGATTGATTTAAAACTTCATTTTTAATTTAAAAGGATCTAGGTGAAGATCCTTTTTGATAATCTCA
TGACCAAAATCCCTTAACGTGAGTTTTCGTTCCACTGAGCGTCAGACCCCGTAGAAAAGATCAAAGGATC
TTCTTGAGATCCTTTTTTTCTGCGCGTAATCTGCTGCTTGCAAACAAAAAAACCACCGCTACCAGCGGTG
GTTTGTTTGCCGGATCAAGAGCTACCAACTCTTTTTCCGAAGGTAACTGGCTTCAGCAGAGCGCAGATAC
CAAATACTGTTCTTCTAGTGTAGCCGTAGTTAGGCCACCACTTCAAGAACTCTGTAGCACCGCCTACATA
CCTCGCTCTGCTAATCCTGTTACCAGTGGCTGCTGCCAGTGGCGATAAGTCGTGTCTTACCGGGTTGGAC
TCAAGACGATAGTTACCGGATAAGGCGCAGCGGTCGGGCTGAACGGGGGGTTCGTGCACACAGCCCAGCT
TGGAGCGAACGACCTACACCGAACTGAGATACCTACAGCGTGAGCTATGAGAAAGCGCCACGCTTCCCGA
AGGGAGAAAGGCGGACAGGTATCCGGTAAGCGGCAGGGTCGGAACAGGAGAGCGCACGAGGGAGCTTCCA
GGGGGAAACGCCTGGTATCTTTATAGTCCTGTCGGGTTTCGCCACCTCTGACTTGAGCGTCGATTTTTGT
GATGCTCGTCAGGGGGGCGGAGCCTATGGAAAAACGCCAGCAACGCGGCCTTTTTACGGTTCCTGGCCTT
TTGCTGGCCTTTTGCTCACATGT
