>Addgene plasmid #208665 | pAAV-hSyn-GRAB_SST1.0 | depositor partial sequence | sequence record 406494 | GRAB_SST1.0
ATGGAGACAGACACACTCCTGCTATGGGTACTGCTGCTCTGGGTTCCAGGTTCCACTGGTGACACAAGTT
TGTACAAAAAAGTTGGCACCACCGGTGAGCCCCTGTTCCCAGCCTCCACGCCCAGCTGGAACGCCTCCTC
CCCGGGGGCTGCCTCTGGAGGCGGTGACAACAGGACGCTGGTGGGGCCGGCGCCCTCGGCAGGGGCCCGG
GCGGTGCTGGTGCCCGTGCTGTACCTGCTGGTGTGTGCGGCCGGGCTGGGCGGGAACACGCTGGTCATCT
ACGTGGTGCTGCGCTTCGCCAAGATGAAGACCGTCACCAACATCTACATTCTCAACCTGGCAGTGGCCGA
CGTCCTGTACATGCTGGGGCTGCCTTTCCTGGCCACGCAGAACGCCGCGTCCTTCTGGCCCTTCGGCCCC
GTCCTGTGCCGCCTGGTCATGACGCTGGACGGCGTCAACCAGTTCACCAGTGTCTTCTGCCTGACAGTCA
TGAGCGTGGACCGCTACCTGGCAGTGGTGCACCCGCTGAGCTCGGCCCGCTGGCGCCGCCCGCGTGTGGC
CAAGCTGGCGAGCGCCGCGGCCTGGGTCCTGTCTCTGTGCATGTCGCTGCCGCTCCTGGTGTTCGCGGAC
GTGCAGGAGGGCGGTACCTGCAACGCCAGCTGGCCGGAGCCCGTGGGGCTGTGGGGCGCCGTCTTCATCA
TCTACACGGCCGTGCTGGGCTTCTTCGCGCCGCTGCTGGTCATCTGCCTGTGCTACCTGCTCATCGTGGT
GAAGGTGAGGGCGGCGGGCGTGCGCGTGGGCTGCGCGCTGGACCTGGAGGAGGGAGGAAACGTCTATATC
AAGGCCGACAAGCAGAAGAACGGCATCAAGGCGAACTTCCACATCCGCCACAACATCGAGGACGGCGGCG
TGCAGCTCGCCTACCACTACCAGCAGAACACCCCCATCGGCGACGGCCCCGTGCTGCTGCCCGACAACCA
CTACCTGAGCGTGCAGTCCAAACTTTCGAAAGACCCCAACGAGAAGCGCGATCACATGGTCCTGCTGGAG
TTCGTGACCGCCGCCGGGATCACTATTGGCATGGACGAGCTGTACAAGGGCGGTACCGGAGGGAGCATGG
TGAGAAAGGGCGAGGAGCTGTTCACCGGGGTGGTGCCCATCCTGGTCGAGCTGGACGGCGACGTAAACGG
CCACAAGTTCAGCGTGTCCGGCGAGGGTGAGGGCGATGCCACCGAGGGCAAGCTGACCCTGAAGTTCATC
TGCACCACCGGCAAGCTGCCCGTGCCCTGGCCCACCCTCGTGACCACCCTGACCTACGGCGTGCAGTGCT
TCAGCCGCTACCCCGACCACATGAAGCAGCACGACTTCTTCAAGTCCGCCATGCCCGAAGGCTACATCCA
GGAGCGCACCATCTTCTTCAAGGACGACGGCAACTACAAGACCCGCGCCGAGGTGAAGTTCGAGGGCGAC
ACCCTGGTGAACCGCATCGAGCTGAAGGGCATCGACTTCAAGGAGGACGGCAACATCCTGGGGCACAAGC
TGGAGTACAACACCGGAGCAGCAGCACGCTGGCGCGGGCGGCAGCTCAAGGTGACGTGGATGGTGTTGGT
GGTGGTGCTGGTGTTTGCGGGATGTTGGCTGCCCTTCTTCACCGTCAACATCGTCAACCTGGCCGTGGCG
CTGCCCCAGGAGCCCGCCTCCGCCGGCCTCTACTTCTTCGTGGTCATCCTCTCCTACGCCAACAGCTGTG
CCAACCCCGTCCTCTACGGCTTCCTCTCTGACAACTTCCGCCAGAGCTTCCAGAAGGTTCTGTGCCTCCG
CAAGGGCTCTGGTGCCAAGGACGCTGACGCCACGGAGCCGCGTCCAGACAGGATCCGGCAGCAGCAGGAG
GCCACGCCGCCCGCGCACCGCGCCGCAGCCAACGGGCTTATGCAGACCAGCAAGCTGTAA
